>Addgene plasmid #128080 | NaVSp1 Bh1 CTD pIRES | addgene full sequence | sequence record 260097 | Addgene NGS Result
TAGTTATTAATAGTAATCAATTACGGGGTCATTAGTTCATAGCCCATATATGGAGTTCCGCGTTACATAA
CTTACGGTAAATGGCCCGCCTGGCTGACCGCCCAACGACCCCCGCCCATTGACGTCAATAATGACGTATG
TTCCCATAGTAACGCCAATAGGGACTTTCCATTGACGTCAATGGGTGGAGTATTTACGGTAAACTGCCCA
CTTGGCAGTACATCAAGTGTATCATATGCCAAGTACGCCCCCTATTGACGTCAATGACGGTAAATGGCCC
GCCTGGCATTATGCCCAGTACATGACCTTATGGGACTTTCCTACTTGGCAGTACATCTACGTATTAGTCA
TCGCTATTACCATGGTGATGCGGTTTTGGCAGTACATCAATGGGCGTGGATAGCGGTTTGACTCACGGGG
ATTTCCAAGTCTCCACCCCATTGACGTCAATGGGAGTTTGTTTTGGCACCAAAATCAACGGGACTTTCCA
AAATGTCGTAACAACTCCGCCCCATTGACGCAAATGGGCGGTAGGCGTGTACGGTGGGAGGTCTATATAA
GCAGAGCTGGTTTAGTGAACCGTCAGATCCGCTAGCGCTACCGGACTCAGATCTCGAGATGCAAAGAATG
CAGGCCTTTATCGACCGGCCCGGTTTCGGCCGGTTCATTACCGCCGTGATCATGCTGAACGCCGTCGTGC
TGGGGATGGAGACGTCGCCCTATCTGATGGAGCGGTGGGGCGGGCTGATCCTGGCCGCTGACCGTATCTG
CCTAGGCATCTTCATCGTCGAGATCGCGCTGAAACTGACGGCGCAGCGGCAGCGCTTTTTCCTGAACGGC
TGGAACCTGTTCGATTTCGTGATCGTCGGGATCGCCCTGATCCCCGCCGCCGGGGGTCTGTCGGTGCTGC
GGGCGCTGCGCATCCTGCGGGTGCTTCGCGTGATCTCGGTCGCGCCGCGCTTGCGCCGCGTGGTCGAAGG
CTTCATCACTGCGCTGCCCGGCATGGCCAGCGTGTTTCTGTTGATGACCATCATCTTCTACATCGGCGCG
GTGATCGCGACCAAGCTGTTCGCCGCCTCCTTTCCCGACTGGTTCGGCGATCTGGGTCTGTCGGCCTATA
CGCTGTTCCAGATCATGACGCTGGAAAGCTGGTCGATGGGCATCGTTCGCCCGGTGATGCAGGTCTATCC
CTATGCCTGGCTGTTCTTTGTCCCCTTCATCATGATCACCACATTTGCGGTGGTTAACCTGCTGGTCGGT
CTGATCGTGAACTCGATGGAAAAAGCAGAGTTAACGGACAATGAGGAAGATGGTGAAGCCGATGGGTTAA
AACAAGAAATCTCAGCCTTAAGAAAAGACGTAGCCGAGCTAAAAAGCTTGCTTAAACAATCGAAATAATA
AGAATTCTGCAGTCGACGGTACCGCGGGCCCGGGATCCGCCCCTCTCCCTCCCCCCCCCCTAACGTTACT
GGCCGAAGCCGCTTGGAATAAGGCCGGTGTGCGTTTGTCTATATGTTATTTTCCACCATATTGCCGTCTT
TTGGCAATGTGAGGGCCCGGAAACCTGGCCCTGTCTTCTTGACGAGCATTCCTAGGGGTCTTTCCCCTCT
CGCCAAAGGAATGCAAGGTCTGTTGAATGTCGTGAAGGAAGCAGTTCCTCTGGAAGCTTCTTGAAGACAA
ACAACGTCTGTAGCGACCCTTTGCAGGCAGCGGAACCCCCCACCTGGCGACAGGTGCCTCTGCGGCCAAA
AGCCACGTGTATAAGATACACCTGCAAAGGCGGCACAACCCCAGTGCCACGTTGTGAGTTGGATAGTTGT
GGAAAGAGTCAAATGGCTCTCCTCAAGCGTATTCAACAAGGGGCTGAAGGATGCCCAGAAGGTACCCCAT
TGTATGGGATCTGATCTGGGGCCTCGGTACACATGCTTTACATGTGTTTAGTCGAGGTTAAAAAAACGTC
TAGGCCCCCCGAACCACGGGGACGTGGTTTTCCTTTGAAAAACACGATGATAATATGGCCACAACCATGG
TGAGCAAGGGCGAGGAGCTGTTCACCGGGGTGGTGCCCATCCTGGTCGAGCTGGACGGCGACGTAAACGG
CCACAAGTTCAGCGTGTCCGGCGAGGGCGAGGGCGATGCCACCTACGGCAAGCTGACCCTGAAGTTCATC
TGCACCACCGGCAAGCTGCCCGTGCCCTGGCCCACCCTCGTGACCACCCTGACCTACGGCGTGCAGTGCT
TCAGCCGCTACCCCGACCACATGAAGCAGCACGACTTCTTCAAGTCCGCCATGCCCGAAGGCTACGTCCA
GGAGCGCACCATCTTCTTCAAGGACGACGGCAACTACAAGACCCGCGCCGAGGTGAAGTTCGAGGGCGAC
ACCCTGGTGAACCGCATCGAGCTGAAGGGCATCGACTTCAAGGAGGACGGCAACATCCTGGGGCACAAGC
TGGAGTACAACTACAACAGCCACAACGTCTATATCATGGCCGACAAGCAGAAGAACGGCATCAAGGTGAA
CTTCAAGATCCGCCACAACATCGAGGACGGCAGCGTGCAGCTCGCCGACCACTACCAGCAGAACACCCCC
ATCGGCGACGGCCCCGTGCTGCTGCCCGACAACCACTACCTGAGCACCCAGTCCGCCCTGAGCAAAGACC
CCAACGAGAAGCGCGATCACATGGTCCTGCTGGAGTTCGTGACCGCCGCCGGGATCACTCTCGGCATGGA
CGAGCTGTACAAGTAAAGCGGCCGCGACTCTAGATCATAATCAGCCATACCACATTTGTAGAGGTTTTAC
TTGCTTTAAAAAACCTCCCACACCTCCCCCTGAACCTGAAACATAAAATGAATGCAATTGTTGTTGTTAA
CTTGTTTATTGCAGCTTATAATGGTTACAAATAAAGCAATAGCATCACAAATTTCACAAATAAAGCATTT
TTTTCACTGCATTCTAGTTGTGGTTTGTCCAAACTCATCAATGTATCTTAAGGCGTAAATTGTAAGCGTT
AATATTTTGTTAAAATTCGCGTTAAATTTTTGTTAAATCAGCTCATTTTTTAACCAATAGGCCGAAATCG
GCAAAATCCCTTATAAATCAAAAGAATAGACCGAGATAGGGT
[37 nt withheld, positions 3123-3159]
AAAGAACGTGGACTCCAACGTCAAAGG
[49 nt withheld, positions 3187-3235]
T
[91 nt withheld, positions 3237-3327]
G
[124 nt withheld, positions 3329-3452]
CAGGTGGCACTTTTCGGGGAAATGTGCGCGGAACCCCTATTTGTTTATTTTTCTAAATACATTCAAATAT
GTATCCGCTCATGAGACAATAACCCTGATAAATGCTTCAATAATATTGAAAAAGGAAGAGTCCTGAGGCG
GAAAGAACCAGCTGTGGAATGTGTGTCAGTTAGGGTGTGGAAAGTCCCCAGGCTCCCCAGCAGGCAGAAG
TATGCAAAGCATGCATCTCAATTAGTCAGCAACCAGGTGTGGAAAGTCCCCAGGCTCCCCAGCAGGCAGA
AGTATGCAAAGCATGCATCTCAATTAGTCAGCAACCATAGTCCCGCCCCTAACTCCGCCCATCCCGCCCC
TAACTCCGCCCAGTTCCGCCCATTCTCCGCCCCATGGCTGACTAATTTTTTTTATTTATGCAGAGGCCGA
GGCCGCCTCGGCCTCTGAGCTATTCCAGAAGTAGTGAGGAGGCTTTTTTGGAGGCCTAGGCTTTTGCAAA
GATCGATCAAGAGACAGGATGAGGATCGTTTCGCATGATTGAACAAGATGGATTGCACGCAGGTTCTCCG
GCCGCTTGGGTGGAGAGGCTATTCGGCTATGACTGGGCACAACAGACAATCGGCTGCTCTGATGCCGCCG
TGTTCCGGCTGTCAGCGCAGGGGCGCCCGGTTCTTTTTGTCAAGACCGACCTGTCCGGTGCCCTGAATGA
ACTGCAAGACGAGGCAGCGCGGCTATCGTGGCTGGCCACGACGGGCGTTCCTTGCGCAGCTGTGCTCGAC
GTTGTCACTGAAGCGGGAAGGGACTGGCTGCTATTGGGCGAAGTGCCGGGGCAGGATCTCCTGTCATCTC
ACCTTGCTCCTGCCGAGAAAGTATCCATCATGGCTGATGCAATGCGGCGGCTGCATACGCTTGATCCGGC
TACCTGCCCATTCGACCACCAAGCGAAACATCGCATCGAGCGAGCACGTACTCGGATGGAAGCCGGTCTT
GTCGATCAGGATGATCTGGACGAAGAGCATCAGGGGCTCGCGCCAGCCGAACTGTTCGCCAGGCTCAAGG
CGAGCATGCCCGACGGCGAGGATCTCGTCGTGACCCATGGCGATGCCTGCTTGCCGAATATCATGGTGGA
AAATGGCCGCTTTTCTGGATTCATCGACTGTGGCCGGCTGGGTGTGGCGGACCGCTATCAGGACATAGCG
TTGGCTACCCGTGATATTGCTGAAGAGCTTGGCGGCGAATGGGCTGACCGCTTCCTCGTGCTTTACGGTA
TCGCCGCTCCCGATTCGCAGCGCATCGCCTTCTATCGCCTTCTTGACGAGTTCTTCTGAGCGGGACTCTG
GGGTTCGAAATGACCGACCAAGCGACGCCCAACCTGCCATCACGAGATTTCGATTCCACCGCCGCCTTCT
ATGAAAGGTTGGGCTTCGGAATCGTTTTCCGGGACGCCGGCTGGATGATCCTCCAGCGCGGGGATCTCAT
GCTGGAGTTCTTCGCCCACCCTAGGGGGAGGCTAACTGAAACACGGAAGGAGACAATACCGGAAGGAACC
CGCGCTATGACGGCAATAAAAAGACAGAATAAAACGCACGGTGTTGGGTCGTTTGTTCATAAACGCGGGG
TTCGGTCCCAGGGCTGGCACTCTGTCGATACCCCACCGAGACCCCATTGGGGCCAATACGCCCGCGTTTC
TTCCTTTTCCCCACCCCACCCCCCAAGTTCGGGTGAAGGCCCAGGGCTCGCAGCCAACGTCGGGGCGGCA
GGCCCTGCCATAGCCTCAGGTTACTCATATATACTTTAGATTGATTTAAAACTTCATTTTTAATTTAAAA
GGATCTAGGTGAAGATCCTTTTTGATAATCTCATGACCAAAATCCCTTAACGTGAGTTTTCGTTCCACTG
AGCGTCAGACCCCGTAGAAAAGATCAAAGGATCTTCTTGAGATCCTTTTTTTCTGCGCGTAATCTGCTGC
TTGCAAACAAAAAAACCACCGCTACCAGCGGTGGTTTGTTTGCCGGATCAAGAGCTACCAACTCTTTTTC
CGAAGGTAACTGGCTTCAGCAGAGCGCAGATACCAAATACTGTTCTTCTAGTGTAGCCGTAGTTAGGCCA
CCACTTCAAGAACTCTGTAGCACCGCCTACATACCTCGCTCTGCTAATCCTGTTACCAGTGGCTGCTGCC
AGTGGCGATAAGTCGTGTCTTACCGGGTTGGACTCAAGACGATAGTTACCGGATAAGGCGCAGCGGTCGG
GCTGAACGGGGGGTTCGTGCACACAGCCCAGCTTGGAGCGAACGACCTACACCGAACTGAGATACCTACA
GCGTGAGCTATGAGAAAGCGCCACGCTTCCCGAAGGGAGAAAGGCGGACAGGTATCCGGTAAGCGGCAGG
GTCGGAACAGGAGAGCGCACGAGGGAGCTTCCAGGGGGAAACGCCTGGTATCTTTATAGTCCTGTCGGGT
TTCGCCACCTCTGACTTGAGCGTCGATTTTTGTGATGCTCGTCAGGGGGGCGGAGCCTATGGAAAAACGC
CAGCAACGCGGCCTTTTTACGGTTCCTGGCCTTTTGCTGGCCTTTTGCTCACATGTTCTTTCCTGCGTTA
TCCCCTGATTCTGTGGATAACCGTATTACCGCCATGCAT
Features (pLannotate 1.2.2; 16 found; start..end, strand, type, name):
     61..364     +  enhancer       CMV enhancer: human cytomegalovirus immediate early enhancer
    365..568     +  promoter       CMV promoter: human cytomegalovirus (CMV) immediate early promoter
    591..618     +  misc_feature   MCS (fragment): multiple cloning site
   1402..1438    +  misc_feature   MCS (fragment): multiple cloning site
   1440..2026    +  misc_feature   IRES2: internal ribosome entry site (IRES) of the encephalomyocarditis virus (EMCV)
   2027..2746    +  CDS            EGFP: the original enhanced GFP (Yang et al., 1996) mammalian codon-optimized
   2763..2846    +  CDS            large T antigen (fragment): large T antigen from SV40 (simian virus 40)
   2869..2990    +  polyA_signal   SV40 poly(A) signal: SV40 polyadenylation signal
   3024..3452    -  rep_origin     f1 ori (sequence partly withheld): f1 bacteriophage origin of replication; arrow indicates direction of (+) strand synthesis
   3479..3583    +  promoter       AmpR promoter: bla
   3585..3942    +  promoter       SV40 promoter: SV40 enhancer and early promoter
   3977..4771    +  CDS            NeoR/KanR: aminoglycoside phosphotransferase from Tn5; aph(3')-II (or nptII); confers resistance to neomycin, kanamycin, and G418 (Geneticin®)
   4792..4944    +  CDS            ble (fragment): BLE_KLEPN - Experimental evidence at protein level: Swiss-Prot protein existence level 1. Binding protein with a strong affinity to the bleomycin family of antibiotics. Binds to CL990; an antimitotic-antibiotic compound. From Klebsiella pneumoniae.
   5003..5050    +  polyA_signal   HSV TK poly(A) signal: herpes simplex virus thymidine kinase polyadenylation signal (Cole and Stacy, 1985)
   5141..5157    -  polyA_signal   bGH poly(A) signal (fragment): bovine growth hormone polyadenylation signal
   5379..5967    +  rep_origin     ori: high-copy-number ColE1/pMB1/pBR322/pUC origin of replication
