[The description below was written by a language model from this plasmid's Addgene catalogue record and pLannotate feature annotations shown in this document.]
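Description:
NaVSp1 Bh1 CTD pIRES is a mammalian expression plasmid of about 6.1 kb built on a Clontech pIRES-type backbone. It encodes a chimeric bacterial voltage-gated sodium channel in which residues 1–220 of NaVSp1 from Silicibacter pomeroyi are joined to residues 236–274 of NaVBh1 from Bacillus halodurans, so that the cytoplasmic C-terminal domain of one channel replaces that of the other. The insert itself was not annotated in the feature table, but the roughly 780 bp gap between the two multiple cloning site fragments, immediately downstream of the CMV enhancer and immediate early promoter, is consistent with its position. No epitope tags are recorded.

Following the insert is an EMCV internal ribosome entry site (IRES2) and an EGFP coding sequence, ending in an SV40 polyadenylation signal. This bicistronic arrangement produces a single CMV-driven transcript from which the channel and EGFP are translated separately, so green fluorescence marks transfected cells without fusing a reporter to the channel. That is convenient for picking cells for functional studies such as electrophysiological recording, although the record states only that the plasmid is for mammalian cell expression.

The plasmid is propagated in E. coli through a high-copy ColE1/pUC-type origin and also carries an f1 origin. A single NeoR/KanR gene (Tn5 aminoglycoside phosphotransferase) sits behind tandem bacterial (bla) and SV40 early promoters with an HSV TK polyadenylation signal, giving kanamycin resistance in bacteria and potential G418 selection in mammalian cells. The short large T antigen, ble and bGH poly(A) fragments appear to be backbone remnants or partial annotation matches rather than functional elements. The associated publication concerns a temperature-sensitive domain controlling voltage-gated channel activation.
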