Addgene plasmid #128080: NaVSp1 Bh1 CTD pIRES
Purpose: Mammalian cell expression vector for (NaVSp1 1-220 NaVBh1 236-274) chimera bacterial sodium channel.
Depositing lab: Dan Minor. Depositing organization: University of California, San Francisco (UCSF). Publication: Unfolding of a Temperature-Sensitive Domain Controls Voltage-Gated Channel Activation. Arrigoni C, Rohaim A, Shaya D, Findeisen F, Stein RA, Nurva SR, Mishra S, Mchaourab HS, Minor DL Jr. Cell. 2016 Feb 25;164(5):922-36. doi: 10.1016/j.cell.2016.02.001. PubMed 26919429.
Backbone
  Vector backbone: pIRES
  Backbone manufacturer: Clontech
  Vector type: Mammalian Expression
Growth in bacteria
  Bacterial resistance: Kanamycin, 50 μg/mL
  Growth temperature: 37°C
  Growth strain: DH5alpha
  Copy number: High Copy
Gene/Insert
  Gene/Insert name: NavSp1_Bh1CTD
  Species: Silicibacter pomeroyi/Bacillus halodurans
  GenBank ID: AY392137.1
  Cloning method: Unknown
  Sequencing primers: 5′ CMV For
Terms and licenses: Academic/Nonprofit Terms; Industry Terms: Not Available to Industry
How to cite: NaVSp1 Bh1 CTD pIRES was a gift from Dan Minor (Addgene plasmid # 128080 ; http://n2t.net/addgene:128080 ; RRID:Addgene_128080)
